>Addgene plasmid #133299 | pT3-EF1α-Dest | addgene full sequence | sequence record 457419 | Addgene NGS Result
GGCTCCGGTGCCCGTCAGTGGGCAGAGCGCACATCGCCCACAGTCCCCGAGAAGTTGGGGGGAGGGGTCG
GCAATTGAACCGGTGCCTAGAGAAGGTGGCGCGGGGTAAACTGGGAAAGTGATGTCGTGTACTGGCTCCG
CCTTTTTCCCGAGGGTGGGGGAGAACCGTATATAAGTGCAGTAGTCGCCGTGAACGTTCTTTTTCGCAAC
GGGTTTGCCGCCAGAACACAGGTAAGTGCCGTGTGTGGTTCCCGCGGGCCTGGCCTCTTTACGGGTTATG
GCCCTTGCGTGCCTTGAATTACTTCCACCTGGCTGCAGTACGTGATTCTTGATCCCGAGCTTCGGGTTGG
AAGTGGGTGGGAGAGTTCGAGGCCTTGCGCTTAAGGAGCCCCTTCGCCTCGTGCTTGAGTTGAGGCCTGG
CCTGGGCGCTGGGGCCGCCGCGTGCGAATCTGGTGGCACCTTCGCGCCTGTCTCGCTGCTTTCGATAAGT
CTCTAGCCATTTAAAATTTTTGATGACCTGCTGCGACGCTTTTTTTCTGGCAAGATAGTCTTGTAAATGC
GGGCCAAGATCTGCACACTGGTATTTCGGTTTTTGGGGCCGCGGGCGGCGACGGGGCCCGTGCGTCCCAG
CGCACATGTTCGGCGAGGCGGGGCCTGCGAGCGCGGCCACCGAGAATCGGACGGGGGTAGTCTCAAGCTG
GCCGGCCTGCTCTGGTGCCTGGCCTCGCGCCGCCGTGTATCGCCCCGCCCTGGGCGGCAAGGCTGGCCCG
GTCGGCACCAGTTGCGTGAGCGGAAAGATGGCCGCTTCCCGGCCCTGCTGCAGGGAGCTCAAAATGGAGG
ACGCGGCGCTCGGGAGAGCGGGCGGGTGAGTCACCCACACAAAGGAAAAGGGCCTTTCCGTCCTCAGCCG
TCGCTTCATGTGACTCCACGGAGTACCGGGCGCCGTCCAGGCACCTCGATTAGTTCTCGAGCTTTTGGAG
TACGTCGTCTTTAGGTTGGGGGGAGGGGTTTTATGCGATGGAGTTTCCCCACACTGAGTGGGTGGAGACT
GAAGTTAGGCCAGCTTGGCACTTGATGTAATTCTCCTTGGAATTTGCCCTTTTTGAGTTTGGATCTTGGT
TCATTCTCAAGCCTCAGACAGTGGTTCAAAGTTTTTTTCTTCCATTTCAGGTGTCGTGAGGAATTAGCTT
GGTACCAATACGGATATCAACAAGTTTGTACAAAAAAGCTGAACGAGAAACGTAAAATGATATAAATATC
AATATATTAAATTAGATTTTGCATAAAAAACAGACTACATAATACTGTAAAACACAACATATCCAGTCAC
TATGGCGGCCGCATTAGGCACCCCAGGCTTTACACTTTATGCTTCCGGCTCGTATAATGTGTGGATTTTG
AGTTAGGATCCGTCGAGATTTTCAGGAGCTAAGGAAGCTAAAATGGAGAAAAAAATCACTGGATATACCA
CCGTTGATATATCCCAATGGCATCGTAAAGAACATTTTGAGGCATTTCAGTCAGTTGCTCAATGTACCTA
TAACCAGACCGTTCAGCTGGATATTACGGCCTTTTTAAAGACCGTAAAGAAAAATAAGCACAAGTTTTAT
CCGGCCTTTATTCACATTCTTGCCCGCCTGATGAATGCTCATCCGGAATTCCGTATGGCAATGAAAGACG
GTGAGCTGGTGATATGGGATAGTGTTCACCCTTGTTACACCGTTTTCCATGAGCAAACTGAAACGTTTTC
ATCGCTCTGGAGTGAATACCACGACGATTTCCGGCAGTTTCTACACATATATTCGCAAGATGTGGCGTGT
TACGGTGAAAACCTGGCCTATTTCCCTAAAGGGTTTATTGAGAATATGTTTTTCGTCTCAGCCAATCCCT
GGGTGAGTTTCACCAGTTTTGATTTAAACGTGGCCAATATGGACAACTTCTTCGCCCCCGTTTTCACCAT
GGGCAAATATTATACGCAAGGCGACAAGGTGCTGATGCCGCTGGCGATTCAGGTTCATCATGCCGTTTGT
GATGGCTTCCATGTCGGCAGAATGCTTAATGAATTACAACAGTACTGCGATGAGTGGCAGGGCGGGGCGT
AAAGATCTGGATCCGGCTTACTAAAAGCCAGATAACAGTATGCGTATTTGCGCGCTGATTTTTGCGGTAT
AAGAATATATACTGATATGTATACCCGAAGTATGTCAAAAAGAGGTATGCTATGAAGCAGCGTATTACAG
TGACAGTTGACAGCGACAGCTATCAGTTGCTCAAGGCATATATGATGTCAATATCTCCGGTCTGGTAAGC
ACAACCATGCAGAATGAAGCCCGTCGTCTGCGTGCCGAACGCTGGAAAGCGGAAAATCAGGAAGGGATGG
CTGAGGTCGCCCGGTTTATTGAAATGAACGGCTCTTTTGCTGACGAGAACAGGGGCTGGTGAAATGCAGT
TTAAGGTTTACACCTATAAAAGAGAGAGCCGTTATCGTCTGTTTGTGGATGTACAGAGTGATATTATTGA
CACGCCCGGGCGACGGATGGTGATCCCCCTGGCCAGTGCACGTCTGCTGTCAGATAAAGTCTCCCGTGAA
CTTTACCCGGTGGTGCATATCGGGGATGAAAGCTGGCGCATGATGACCACCGATATGGCCAGTGTGCCGG
TCTCCGTTATCGGGGAAGAAGTGGCTGATCTCAGCCACCGCGAAAATGACATCAAAAACGCCATTAACCT
GATGTTCTGGGGAATATAAATGTCAGGCTCCCTTATACACAGCCAGTCTGCAGGTCGACCATAGTGACTG
GATATGTTGTGTTTTACAGTATTATGTAGTCTGTTTTTTATGCAAAATCTAATTTAATATATTGATATTT
ATATCATTTTACGTTTCTCGTTCAGCTTTCTTGTACAAAGTGGTTGATATCGCGGCCGCTGCATTCTAGT
TGTGGTTTGTCCAAACTCATCAATGTATCTTATCATGTCTGGATCCGCTGATCAGCCTCGACTGTGCCTT
CTAGTTGCCAGCCATCTGTTGTTTGCCCCTCCCCCGTGCCTTCCTTGACCCTGGAAGGTGCCACTCCCAC
TGTCCTTTCCTAATAAAATGAGGAAATTGCATCGCATTGTCTGAGTAGGTGTCATTCTATTCTGGGGGGT
GGGGTGGGGCAGGACAGCAAGGGGGAGGATTGGGAAGACAATAGCAGGCATGCTGGGGATGCGGTGGGCT
CTATGGCTTCTGAGGCGGGATCCCCTTGAAATACATCCACAGGTACACCTCCAATTGACTCAAATGATGT
CAATTAGTCTATCAGAAGCTTCTAAAGCCATGACATCATTTTCTGGAATTTTCCAAGCTGTTTAAAGGCA
CAGTCAACTTAGTGTATGTAAACTTCTGACCCACTGGAATTGTGATACAGTGAATTATAAGTGAAATAAT
CTGTCTGTAAACAATTGTTGGAAAAATGACTTGTGTCATGCACAAAGTAGATGTCCTAACTGACTTGCCA
AAACTATTGTTTGTTAACAAGAAATTTGTGGAGTAGTTGAAAAACGAGTTTTAATGACTCCAACTTAAGT
GTATGTAAACTTCCGACTTCAACTGTATAGGTCTAGAGTCGACCTGCAGGCATGCAAGCTTGGCGTAATC
ATGGTCATAGCTGTTTCCTGTGTGAAATTGTTATCCGCTCACAATTCCACACAACATACGAGCCGGAAGC
ATAAAGTGTAAAGCCTGGGGTGCCTAATGAGTGAGCTAACTCACATTAATTGCGTTGCGCTCACTGCCCG
CTTTCCAGTCGGGAAACCTGTCGTGCCAGCTGCATTAATGAATCGGCCAACGCGCGGGGAGAGGCGGTTT
GCGTATTGGGCGCTCTTCCGCTTCCTCGCTCACTGACTCGCTGCGCTCGGTCGTTCGGCTGCGGCGAGCG
GTATCAGCTCACTCAAAGGCGGTAATACGGTTATCCACAGAATCAGGGGATAACGCAGGAAAGAACATGT
GAGCAAAAGGCCAGCAAAAGGCCAGGAACCGTAAAAAGGCCGCGTTGCTGGCGTTTTTCCATAGGCTCCG
CCCCCCTGACGAGCATCACAAAAATCGACGCTCAAGTCAGAGGTGGCGAAACCCGACAGGACTATAAAGA
TACCAGGCGTTTCCCCCTGGAAGCTCCCTCGTGCGCTCTCCTGTTCCGACCCTGCCGCTTACCGGATACC
TGTCCGCCTTTCTCCCTTCGGGAAGCGTGGCGCTTTCTCATAGCTCACGCTGTAGGTATCTCAGTTCGGT
GTAGGTCGTTCGCTCCAAGCTGGGCTGTGTGCACGAACCCCCCGTTCAGCCCGACCGCTGCGCCTTATCC
GGTAACTATCGTCTTGAGTCCAACCCGGTAAGACACGACTTATCGCCACTGGCAGCAGCCACTGGTAACA
GGATTAGCAGAGCGAGGTATGTAGGCGGTGCTACAGAGTTCTTGAAGTGGTGGCCTAACTACGGCTACAC
TAGAAGAACAGTATTTGGTATCTGCGCTCTGCTGAAGCCAGTTACCTTCGGAAAAAGAGTTGGTAGCTCT
TGATCCGGCAAACAAACCACCGCTGGTAGCGGTGGTTTTTTTGTTTGCAAGCAGCAGATTACGCGCAGAA
AAAAAGGATCTCAAGAAGATCCTTTGATCTTTTCTACGGGGTCTGACGCTCAGTGGAACGAAAACTCACG
TTAAGGGATTTTGGTCATGAGATTATCAAAAAGGATCTTCACCTAGATCCTTTTAAATTAAAAATGAAGT
TTTAAATCAATCTAAAGTATATATGAGTAAACTTGGTCTGACAGTTACCAATGCTTAATCAGTGAGGCAC
CTATCTCAGCGATCTGTCTATTTCGTTCATCCATAGTTGCCTGACTCCCCGTCGTGTAGATAACTACGAT
ACGGGAGGGCTTACCATCTGGCCCCAGTGCTGCAATGATACCGCGAGACCCACGCTCACCGGCTCCAGAT
TTATCAGCAATAAACCAGCCAGCCGGAAGGGCCGAGCGCAGAAGTGGTCCTGCAACTTTATCCGCCTCCA
TCCAGTCTATTAATTGTTGCCGGGAAGCTAGAGTAAGTAGTTCGCCAGTTAATAGTTTGCGCAACGTTGT
TGCCATTGCTACAGGCATCGTGGTGTCACGCTCGTCGTTTGGTATGGCTTCATTCAGCTCCGGTTCCCAA
CGATCAAGGCGAGTTACATGATCCCCCATGTTGTGCAAAAAAGCGGTTAGCTCCTTCGGTCCTCCGATCG
TTGTCAGAAGTAAGTTGGCCGCAGTGTTATCACTCATGGTTATGGCAGCACTGCATAATTCTCTTACTGT
CATGCCATCCGTAAGATGCTTTTCTGTGACTGGTGAGTACTCAACCAAGTCATTCTGAGAATAGTGTATG
CGGCGACCGAGTTGCTCTTGCCCGGCGTCAATACGGGATAATACCGCGCCACATAGCAGAACTTTAAAAG
TGCTCATCATTGGAAAACGTTCTTCGGGGCGAAAACTCTCAAGGATCTTACCGCTGTTGAGATCCAGTTC
GATGTAACCCACTCGTGCACCCAACTGATCTTCAGCATCTTTTACTTTCACCAGCGTTTCTGGGTGAGCA
AAAACAGGAAGGCAAAATGCCGCAAAAAAGGGAATAAGGGCGACACGGAAATGTTGAATACTCATACTCT
TCCTTTTTCAATATTATTGAAGCATTTATCAGGGTTATTGTCTCATGAGCGGATACATATTTGAATGTAT
TTAGAAAAATAAACAAATAGGGGTTCCGCGCACATTTCCCCGAAAAGTGCCACCTGACGTCTAAGAAACC
ATTATTATCATGACATTAACCTATAAAAATAGGCGTATCACGAGGCCCTTTCGTCTCGCGCGTTTCGGTG
ATGACGGTGAAAACCTCTGACACATGCAGCTCCCGGAGACGGTCACAGCTTGTCTGTAAGCGGATGCCGG
GAGCAGACAAGCCCGTCAGGGCGCGTCAGCGGGTGTTGGCGGGTGTCGGGGCTGGCTTAACTATGCGGCA
TCAGAGCAGATTGTACTGAGAGTGCACCATATGCGGTGTGAAATACCGCACAGATGCGTAAGGAGAAAAT
ACCGCATCAGGCGCCATTCGCCATTCAGGCTGCGCAACTGTTGGGAAGGGCGATCGGTGCGGGCCTCTTC
GCTATTACGCCAGCTGGCGAAAGGGGGATGTGCTGCAAGGCGATTAAGTTGGGTAACGCCAGGGTTTTCC
CAGTCACGACGTTGTAAAACGACGGCCAGTGAATTCGAGCTCGGTACCCTACAGTTGAAGTCGGAAGTTT
ACATACACTTAAGTTGGAGTCATTAAAACTCGTTTTTCAACTACTCCACAAATTTCTTGTTAACAAACAA
TAGTTTTGGCAAGTCAGTTAGGACATCTACTTTGTGCATGACACAAGTCATTTTTCCAACAATTGTTTAC
AGACAGATTATTTCACTTATAATTCACTGTATCACAATTCCAGTGGGTCAGAAGTTTACATACACTAAGT
TGACTGTGCCTTTAAACAGCTTGGAAAATTCCAGAAAATGATGTCATGGCTTTAGAAGCTTCTGATAGAC
TAATTGACATCATTTGAGTCAATTGGAGGTGTACCTGTGGATGTATTTCAAGGAATTCTGTGGAATGTGT
GTCAGTTAGGGTGTGGAAAGTCCCCAGGCTCCCCAGCAGGCAGAAGTATGCAAAGCATGCATATCGATAC
TAGTTTAATTAAGATCCTCTTTGCAGCTAATGGACCTTCTAGGTCTTGAAAGGAGTGGGAATT
Features (pLannotate 1.2.2; 23 found; start..end, strand, type, name):
      1..1179    +  promoter       EF-1α promoter: strong constitutive promoter for human elongation factor EF-1α
   1210..1334    +  protein_bind   attR1: mutant version of attR; recombination site for the Gateway® LR reaction LR Clonase™
   1359..1389    +  promoter       lac UV5 promoter: E. coli lac promoter with an "up" mutation
   1413..1442    +  promoter       cat promoter (fragment): promoter of the E. coli cat gene encoding chloramphenicol acetyltransferase
   1443..2102    +  CDS            CmR: chloramphenicol acetyltransferase; cat; confers resistance to chloramphenicol
   2281..2439    +  CDS            ccdA (fragment): CCDA_ECO57 - Also known as H, letA. Experimental evidence at protein level: Swiss-Prot protein existence level 1. Antitoxin component of a type II toxin-antitoxin (TA) system which inhibits the post-segregational killing (PSK) of plasmid-free cells, also referred to as a plasmid addiction system. Binds to and blocks the activity of CcdB; will also remove bound CcdB protein from the CcdB-GyrA complex by forming a CcdA-CcdB complex, a process termed rejuvenation. Functions as a transcriptional corepressor for the ccdAB operon, repression also requires CcdB (By similarity). From Escherichia coli
   2444..2746    +  CDS            ccdB: CCDB_ECOLI - Also known as G, letB, letD. Experimental evidence at protein level: Swiss-Prot protein existence level 1. Toxic component of a type II toxin-antitoxin (TA) system, functioning in plasmid maintainence. Responsible for the post- segregational killing (PSK) of plasmid-free cells, also referred to as a plasmid addiction system. Half-life of over 2 hours. Cell killing by CcdB is accompanied by filamentation, defects in chromosome and plasmid segregation, defects in cell division, formation of anucleate cells, decreased DNA synthesis and plasmid loss. Interferes with the activity of DN
   2790..2914    -  protein_bind   attR2: mutant version of attR; recombination site for the Gateway® LR reaction LR Clonase™
   2929..2985    +  polyA_signal   SV40 poly(A) signal (fragment): SV40 polyadenylation signal
   3002..3226    +  polyA_signal   bGH poly(A) signal: bovine growth hormone polyadenylation signal
   3602..3631    +  misc_feature   MCS (fragment): pUC18/19 multiple cloning site
   3668..3684    -  protein_bind   lac operator: The lac repressor binds to the lac operator to inhibit transcription in E. coli. This inhibition can be relieved by adding lactose or isopropyl-β-D-thiogalactopyranoside (IPTG). lac repressor encoded by lacI
   3692..3722    -  promoter       lac promoter: promoter for the E. coli lac operon
   3737..3758    -  protein_bind   CAP binding site: CAP binding activates transcription in the presence of cAMP. E. coli catabolite activator protein
   3771..3863    -  CDS            lacI (fragment): lac repressor; lacI; The lac repressor binds to the lac operator to inhibit transcription in E. coli. This inhibition can be relieved by adding lactose or isopropyl-β-D-thiogalactopyranoside (IPTG).
   4046..4634    -  rep_origin     ori: high-copy-number ColE1/pMB1/pBR322/pUC origin of replication
   4805..5665    -  CDS            AmpR: β-lactamase; bla; confers resistance to ampicillin, carbenicillin, and related antibiotics
   5666..5770    -  promoter       AmpR promoter: bla
   5865..5900    +  CDS            rop (fragment): Rop protein, which maintains plasmids at low copy number; rop
   6002..6101    +  misc_feature   bom (fragment): basis of mobility region from pBR322
   6107..6264    -  CDS            lacZα (fragment): LacZα fragment of β-galactosidase; lacZ fragment
   6638..6712    +  promoter       SV40 promoter (fragment): SV40 enhancer and early promoter
   6738..6777    +  CDS            small t antigen (fragment): SV40 (simian virus 40) small t antigen
