>Addgene plasmid #133299 | pT3-EF1α-Dest | analyzer sequence | sequence record 256171
TCGCGCGTTTCGGTGATGACGGTGAAAACCTCTGACACATGCAGCTCCCGGAGACGGTCACAGCTTGTCT
GTAAGCGGATGCCGGGAGCAGACAAGCCCGTCAGGGCGCGTCAGCGGGTGTTGGCGGGTGTCGGGGCTGG
CTTAACTATGCGGCATCAGAGCAGATTGTACTGAGAGTGCACCATATGCGGTGTGAAATACCGCACAGAT
GCGTAAGGAGAAAATACCGCATCAGGCGCCATTCGCCATTCAGGCTGCGCAACTGTTGGGAAGGGCGATC
GGTGCGGGCCTCTTCGCTATTACGCCAGCTGGCGAAAGGGGGATGTGCTGCAAGGCGATTAAGTTGGGTA
ACGCCAGGGTTTTCCCAGTCACGACGTTGTAAAACGACGGCCAGTGAATTCGAGCTCGGTACCCTACAGT
TGAAGTCGGAAGTTTACATACACTTAAGTTGGAGTCATTAAAACTCGTTTTTCAACTACTCCACAAATTT
CTTGTTAACAAACAATAGTTTTGGCAAGTCAGTTAGGACATCTACTTTGTGCATGACACAAGTCATTTTT
CCAACAATTGTTTACAGACAGATTATTTCACTTATAATTCACTGTATCACAATTCCAGTGGGTCAGAAGT
TTACATACACTAAGTTGACTGTGCCTTTAAACAGCTTGGAAAATTCCAGAAAATGATGTCATGGCTTTAG
AAGCTTCTGATAGACTAATTGACATCATTTGAGTCAATTGGAGGTGTACCTGTGGATGTATTTCAAGGGA
ATTCTGTGGAATGTGTGTCAGTTAGGGTGTGGAAAGTCCCCAGGCTCCCCAGGCAGGCAGAAGTATGCAA
AGCATGCATATCGATACTAGTTTAATTAAGATCCTCTTTGCAGCTAATGGACCTTCTAGGTCTTGAAAGG
AGTGGGAATTGGCTCCGGTGCCCGTCAGTGGGCAGAGCGCACATCGCCCACAGTCCCCGAGAAGTTGGGG
GGAGGGGTCGGCAATTGAACCGGTGCCTAGAGAAGGTGGCGCGGGGTAAACTGGGAAAGTGATGTCGTGT
ACTGGCTCCGCCTTTTTCCCGAGGGTGGGGGAGAACCGTATATAAGTGCAGTAGTCGCCGTGAACGTTCT
TTTTCGCAACGGGTTTGCCGCCAGAACACAGGTAAGTGCCGTGTGTGGTTCCCGCGGGCCTGGCCTCTTT
ACGGGTTATGGCCCTTGCGTGCCTTGAATTACTTCCACCTGGCTGCAGTACGTGATTCTTGATCCCGAGC
TTCGGGTTGGAAGTGGGTGGGAGAGTTCGAGGCCTTGCGCTTAAGGAGCCCCTTCGCCTCGTGCTTGAGT
TGAGGCCTGGCCTGGGCGCTGGGGCCGCCGCGTGCGAATCTGGTGGCACCTTCGCGCCTGTCTCGCTGCT
TTCGATAAGTCTCTAGCCATTTAAAATTTTTGATGACCTGCTGCGACGCTTTTTTTCTGGCAAGATAGTC
TTGTAAATGCGGGCCAAGATCTGCACACTGGTATTTCGGTTTTTGGGGCCGCGGGCGGCGACGGGGCCCG
TGCGTCCCAGCGCACATGTTCGGCGAGGCGGGGCCTGCGAGCGCGGCCACCGAGAATCGGACGGGGGTAG
TCTCAAGCTGGCCGGCCTGCTCTGGTGCCTGGCCTCGCGCCGCCGTGTATCGCCCCGCCCTGGGCGGCAA
GGCTGGCCCGGTCGGCACCAGTTGCGTGAGCGGAAAGATGGCCGCTTCCCGGCCCTGCTGCAGGGAGCTC
AAAATGGAGGACGCGGCGCTCGGGAGAGCGGGCGGGTGAGTCACCCACACAAAGGAAAAGGGCCTTTCCG
TCCTCAGCCGTCGCTTCATGTGACTCCACGGAGTACCGGGCGCCGTCCAGGCACCTCGATTAGTTCTCGA
GCTTTTGGAGTACGTCGTCTTTAGGTTGGGGGGAGGGGTTTTATGCGATGGAGTTTCCCCACACTGAGTG
GGTGGAGACTGAAGTTAGGCCAGCTTGGCACTTGATGTAATTCTCCTTGGAATTTGCCCTTTTTGAGTTT
GGATCTTGGTTCATTCTCAAGCCTCAGACAGTGGTTCAAAGTTTTTTTCTTCCATTTCAGGTGTCGTGAG
GAATTAGCTTGGTACTAATACGGATATCAACAAGTTTGTACAAAAAAGCTGAACGAGAAACGTAAAATGA
TATAAATATCAATATATTAAATTAGATTTTGCATAAAAAACAGACTACATAATACTGTAAAACACAACAT
ATCCAGTCACTATGGCGGCCGCATTAGGCACCCCAGGCTTTACACTTTATGCTTCCGGCTCGTATAATGT
GTGGATTTTGAGTTAGGATCCGTCGAGATTTTCAGGAGCTAAGGAAGCTAAAATGGAGAAAAAAATCACT
GGATATACCACCGTTGATATATCCCAATGGCATCGTAAAGAACATTTTGAGGCATTTCAGTCAGTTGCTC
AATGTACCTATAACCAGACCGTTCAGCTGGATATTACGGCCTTTTTAAAGACCGTAAAGAAAAATAAGCA
CAAGTTTTATCCGGCCTTTATTCACATTCTTGCCCGCCTGATGAATGCTCATCCGGAATTCCGTATGGCA
ATGAAAGACGGTGAGCTGGTGATATGGGATAGTGTTCACCCTTGTTACACCGTTTTCCATGAGCAAACTG
AAACGTTTTCATCGCTCTGGAGTGAATACCACGACGATTTCCGGCAGTTTCTACACATATATTCGCAAGA
TGTGGCGTGTTACGGTGAAAACCTGGCCTATTTCCCTAAAGGGTTTATTGAGAATATGTTTTTCGTCTCA
GCCAATCCCTGGGTGAGTTTCACCAGTTTTGATTTAAACGTGGCCAATATGGACAACTTCTTCGCCCCCG
TTTTCACCATGGGCAAATATTATACGCAAGGCGACAAGGTGCTGATGCCGCTGGCGATTCAGGTTCATCA
TGCCGTTTGTGATGGCTTCCATGTCGGCAGAATGCTTAATGAATTACAACAGTACTGCGATGAGTGGCAG
GGCGGGGCGTAAAGATCTGGATCCGGCTTACTAAAAGCCAGATAACAGTATGCGTATTTGCGCGCTGATT
TTTGCGGTATAAGAATATATACTGATATGTATACCCGAAGTATGTCAAAAAGAGGTATGCTATGAAGCAG
CGTATTACAGTGACAGTTGACAGCGACAGCTATCAGTTGCTCAAGGCATATATGATGTCAATATCTCCGG
TCTGGTAAGCACAACCATGCAGAATGAAGCCCGTCGTCTGCGTGCCGAACGCTGGAAAGCGGAAAATCAG
GAAGGGATGGCTGAGGTCGCCCGGTTTATTGAAATGAACGGCTCTTTTGCTGACGAGAACAGGGGCTGGT
GAAATGCAGTTTAAGGTTTACACCTATAAAAGAGAGAGCCGTTATCGTCTGTTTGTGGATGTACAGAGTG
ATATTATTGACACGCCCGGGCGACGGATGGTGATCCCCCTGGCCAGTGCACGTCTGCTGTCAGATAAAGT
CTCCCGTGAACTTTACCCGGTGGTGCATATCGGGGATGAAAGCTGGCGCATGATGACCACCGATATGGCC
AGTGTGCCGGTCTCCGTTATCGGGGAAGAAGTGGCTGATCTCAGCCACCGCGAAAATGACATCAAAAACG
CCATTAACCTGATGTTCTGGGGAATATAAATGTCAGGCTCCCTTATACACAGCCAGTCTGCAGGTCGACC
ATAGTGACTGGATATGTTGTGTTTTACAGTATTATGTAGTCTGTTTTTTATGCAAAATCTAATTTAATAT
ATTGATATTTATATCATTTTACGTTTCTCGTTCAGCTTTCTTGTACAAAGTGGTTGATATCGCGGCCGCT
GCATTCTAGTTGTGGTTTGTCCAAACTCATCAATGTATCTTATCATGTCTGGATCCGCTGATCAGCCTCG
ACTGTGCCTTCTAGTTGCCAGCCATCTGTTGTTTGCCCCTCCCCCGTGCCTTCCTTGACCCTGGAAGGTG
CCACTCCCACTGTCCTTTCCTAATAAAATGAGGAAATTGCATCGCATTGTCTGAGTAGGTGTCATTCTAT
TCTGGGGGGTGGGGTGGGGCAGGACAGCAAGGGGGAGGATTGGGAAGACAATAGCAGGCATGCTGGGGAT
GCGGTGGGCTCTATGGCTTCTGAGGCGGGATCCCCTTGAAATACATCCACAGGTACACCTCCAATTGACT
CAAATGATGTCAATTAGTCTATCAGAAGCTTCTAAAGCCATGACATCATTTTCTGGAATTTTCCAAGCTG
TTTAAAGGCACAGTCAACTTAGTGTATGTAAACTTCTGACCCACTGGAATTGTGATACAGTGAATTATAA
GTGAAATAATCTGTCTGTAAACAATTGTTGGAAAAATGACTTGTGTCATGCACAAAGTAGATGTCCTAAC
TGACTTGCCAAAACTATTGTTTGTTAACAAGAAATTTGTGGAGTAGTTGAAAAACGAGTTTTAATGACTC
CAACTTAAGTGTATGTAAACTTCCGACTTCAACTGTATATCTAGAGTCGACCTGCAGGCATGCAAGCTTG
GCGTAATCATGGTCATAGCTGTTTCCTGTGTGAAATTGTTATCCGCTCACAATTCCACACAACATACGAG
CCGGAAGCATAAAGTGTAAAGCCTGGGGTGCCTAATGAGTGAGCTAACTCACATTAATTGCGTTGCGCTC
ACTGCCCGCTTTCCAGTCGGGAAACCTGTCGTGCCAGCTGCATTAATGAATCGGCCAACGCGCGGGGAGA
GGCGGTTTGCGTATTGGGCGCTCTTCCGCTTCCTCGCTCACTGACTCGCTGCGCTCGGTCGTTCGGCTGC
GGCGAGCGGTATCAGCTCACTCAAAGGCGGTAATACGGTTATCCACAGAATCAGGGGATAACGCAGGAAA
GAACATGTGAGCAAAAGGCCAGCAAAAGGCCAGGAACCGTAAAAAGGCCGCGTTGCTGGCGTTTTTCCAT
AGGCTCCGCCCCCCTGACGAGCATCACAAAAATCGACGCTCAAGTCAGAGGTGGCGAAACCCGACAGGAC
TATAAAGATACCAGGCGTTTCCCCCTGGAAGCTCCCTCGTGCGCTCTCCTGTTCCGACCCTGCCGCTTAC
CGGATACCTGTCCGCCTTTCTCCCTTCGGGAAGCGTGGCGCTTTCTCAATGCTCACGCTGTAGGTATCTC
AGTTCGGTGTAGGTCGTTCGCTCCAAGCTGGGCTGTGTGCACGAACCCCCCGTTCAGCCCGACCGCTGCG
CCTTATCCGGTAACTATCGTCTTGAGTCCAACCCGGTAAGACACGACTTATCGCCACTGGCAGCAGCCAC
TGGTAACAGGATTAGCAGAGCGAGGTATGTAGGCGGTGCTACAGAGTTCTTGAAGTGGTGGCCTAACTAC
GGCTACACTAGAAGGACAGTATTTGGTATCTGCGCTCTGCTGAAGCCAGTTACCTTCGGAAAAAGAGTTG
GTAGCTCTTGATCCGGCAAACAAACCACCGCTGGTAGCGGTGGTTTTTTTGTTTGCAAGCAGCAGATTAC
GCGCAGAAAAAAAGGATCTCAAGAAGATCCTTTGATCTTTTCTACGGGGTCTGACGCTCAGTGGAACGAA
AACTCACGTTAAGGGATTTTGGTCATGAGATTATCAAAAAGGATCTTCACCTAGATCCTTTTAAATTAAA
AATGAAGTTTTAAATCAATCTAAAGTATATATGAGTAAACTTGGTCTGACAGTTACCAATGCTTAATCAG
TGAGGCACCTATCTCAGCGATCTGTCTATTTCGTTCATCCATAGTTGCCTGACTCCCCGTCGTGTAGATA
ACTACGATACGGGAGGGCTTACCATCTGGCCCCAGTGCTGCAATGATACCGCGAGACCCACGCTCACCGG
CTCCAGATTTATCAGCAATAAACCAGCCAGCCGGAAGGGCCGAGCGCAGAAGTGGTCCTGCAACTTTATC
CGCCTCCATCCAGTCTATTAATTGTTGCCGGGAAGCTAGAGTAAGTAGTTCGCCAGTTAATAGTTTGCGC
AACGTTGTTGCCATTGCTACAGGCATCGTGGTGTCACGCTCGTCGTTTGGTATGGCTTCATTCAGCTCCG
GTTCCCAACGATCAAGGCGAGTTACATGATCCCCCATGTTGTGCAAAAAAGCGGTTAGCTCCTTCGGTCC
TCCGATCGTTGTCAGAAGTAAGTTGGCCGCAGTGTTATCACTCATGGTTATGGCAGCACTGCATAATTCT
CTTACTGTCATGCCATCCGTAAGATGCTTTTCTGTGACTGGTGAGTACTCAACCAAGTCATTCTGAGAAT
AGTGTATGCGGCGACCGAGTTGCTCTTGCCCGGCGTCAATACGGGATAATACCGCGCCACATAGCAGAAC
TTTAAAAGTGCTCATCATTGGAAAACGTTCTTCGGGGCGAAAACTCTCAAGGATCTTACCGCTGTTGAGA
TCCAGTTCGATGTAACCCACTCGTGCACCCAACTGATCTTCAGCATCTTTTACTTTCACCAGCGTTTCTG
GGTGAGCAAAAACAGGAAGGCAAAATGCCGCAAAAAAGGGAATAAGGGCGACACGGAAATGTTGAATACT
CATACTCTTCCTTTTTCAATATTATTGAAGCATTTATCAGGGTTATTGTCTCATGAGCGGATACATATTT
GAATGTATTTAGAAAAATAAACAAATAGGGGTTCCGCGCACATTTCCCCGAAAAGTGCCACCTGACGTCT
AAGAAACCATTATTATCATGACATTAACCTATAAAAATAGGCGTATCACGAGGCCCTTTCGTC
Features (pLannotate 1.2.2; 23 found; start..end, strand, type, name):
    137..236     +  misc_feature   bom (fragment): basis of mobility region from pBR322
    242..399     -  CDS            lacZα (fragment): LacZα fragment of β-galactosidase; lacZ fragment
    774..849     +  promoter       SV40 promoter (fragment): SV40 enhancer and early promoter
    875..914     +  CDS            small t antigen (fragment): SV40 (simian virus 40) small t antigen
    921..2099    +  promoter       EF-1α promoter: strong constitutive promoter for human elongation factor EF-1α
   2130..2254    +  protein_bind   attR1: mutant version of attR; recombination site for the Gateway® LR reaction LR Clonase™
   2279..2309    +  promoter       lac UV5 promoter: E. coli lac promoter with an "up" mutation
   2333..2362    +  promoter       cat promoter (fragment): promoter of the E. coli cat gene encoding chloramphenicol acetyltransferase
   2363..3022    +  CDS            CmR: chloramphenicol acetyltransferase; cat; confers resistance to chloramphenicol
   3201..3359    +  CDS            ccdA (fragment): CCDA_ECO57 - Also known as H, letA. Experimental evidence at protein level: Swiss-Prot protein existence level 1. Antitoxin component of a type II toxin-antitoxin (TA) system which inhibits the post-segregational killing (PSK) of plasmid-free cells, also referred to as a plasmid addiction system. Binds to and blocks the activity of CcdB; will also remove bound CcdB protein from the CcdB-GyrA complex by forming a CcdA-CcdB complex, a process termed rejuvenation. Functions as a transcriptional corepressor for the ccdAB operon, repression also requires CcdB (By similarity). From Escherichia coli
   3364..3666    +  CDS            ccdB: CCDB_ECOLI - Also known as G, letB, letD. Experimental evidence at protein level: Swiss-Prot protein existence level 1. Toxic component of a type II toxin-antitoxin (TA) system, functioning in plasmid maintainence. Responsible for the post- segregational killing (PSK) of plasmid-free cells, also referred to as a plasmid addiction system. Half-life of over 2 hours. Cell killing by CcdB is accompanied by filamentation, defects in chromosome and plasmid segregation, defects in cell division, formation of anucleate cells, decreased DNA synthesis and plasmid loss. Interferes with the activity of DN
   3710..3834    -  protein_bind   attR2: mutant version of attR; recombination site for the Gateway® LR reaction LR Clonase™
   3849..3905    +  polyA_signal   SV40 poly(A) signal (fragment): SV40 polyadenylation signal
   3922..4146    +  polyA_signal   bGH poly(A) signal: bovine growth hormone polyadenylation signal
   4520..4549    +  misc_feature   MCS (fragment): pUC18/19 multiple cloning site
   4586..4602    -  protein_bind   lac operator: The lac repressor binds to the lac operator to inhibit transcription in E. coli. This inhibition can be relieved by adding lactose or isopropyl-β-D-thiogalactopyranoside (IPTG). lac repressor encoded by lacI
   4610..4640    -  promoter       lac promoter: promoter for the E. coli lac operon
   4655..4676    -  protein_bind   CAP binding site: CAP binding activates transcription in the presence of cAMP. E. coli catabolite activator protein
   4689..4781    -  CDS            lacI (fragment): lac repressor; lacI; The lac repressor binds to the lac operator to inhibit transcription in E. coli. This inhibition can be relieved by adding lactose or isopropyl-β-D-thiogalactopyranoside (IPTG).
   4964..5552    -  rep_origin     ori: high-copy-number ColE1/pMB1/pBR322/pUC origin of replication
   5723..6583    -  CDS            AmpR: β-lactamase; bla; confers resistance to ampicillin, carbenicillin, and related antibiotics
   6584..6688    -  promoter       AmpR promoter: bla
   6783..35      +  CDS            rop (fragment) (across the origin): Rop protein, which maintains plasmids at low copy number; rop
