[The description below was written by a language model from this plasmid's Addgene catalogue record and pLannotate feature annotations shown in this document.]
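Description:
pT3-EF1α-Dest is an empty Gateway destination vector for mammalian expression, 6,783 bp in size, supplied without an insert so that a gene of interest can be transferred into it from an entry clone by an LR recombination reaction. It replicates in E. coli from a ColE1/pMB1-type origin and is selected with ampicillin through the β-lactamase gene. The catalogue lists it as low copy, although the annotation tool labels the origin as the high-copy type. The remaining bacterial backbone features are short remnants of earlier cloning vectors (lac promoter/operator, lacI, lacZα, rop and bom fragments).

The expression unit consists of the strong constitutive human EF-1α promoter followed by a standard Gateway cassette bounded by attR1 and attR2, then a fragment of the SV40 polyadenylation signal and a complete bovine growth hormone poly(A) signal. Between the attR sites lie a chloramphenicol resistance gene with its bacterial promoters, a ccdA fragment, and the ccdB toxin gene. Because CcdB poisons DNA gyrase in ordinary strains, the unrecombined vector must be maintained in a ccdB-tolerant host. After the LR reaction the cassette is replaced by the incoming coding sequence, so only recombinant plasmids survive in standard strains under ampicillin selection, and the insert ends up under EF-1α control. No tags or reporters are annotated.

Both feature tables describe the same sequence, differing only in their start coordinate. Neither annotates transposon inverted repeats or other integration elements, and several hundred bases flanking the expression unit are unannotated. The associated publication concerns in vivo transfection of genes in a liver cancer study, which suggests the vector's intended use for constitutive expression of candidate genes.
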