Addgene plasmid #133299: pT3-EF1α-Dest
Purpose: (Empty Backbone) The pT3-EF1α destination vector without any insert which can be used for LR reaction.
Depositing lab: Xin Chen. Depositing organization: University of California, San Francisco (UCSF). Publication: Integration of genomic analysis and in vivo transfection to identify sprouty 2 as a candidate tumor suppressor in liver cancer. Lee SA, Ho C, Roy R, Kosinski C, Patil MA, Tward AD, Fridlyand J, Chen X. Hepatology. 2008 Apr;47(4):1200-10. doi: 10.1002/hep.22169. PubMed 18214995.
Backbone
  Vector backbone: pT3-EF1α-Dest
  Backbone size (bp): 6783
  Vector type: Mammalian Expression
  Promoter: EF1α
Growth in bacteria
  Bacterial resistance: Ampicillin, 100 μg/mL
  Growth temperature: 37°C
  Growth strain: ccdB Survival
  Copy number: Low Copy
Gene/Insert
  Cloning method: Gateway Cloning
  Sequencing primers: 5′ EF-1aforward: TCAAGCCTCAGACAGTGGTTC; 3′ pcDNA3.1BGHRev: TAGAAGGCACAGTCGAGG
Terms and licenses: Academic/Nonprofit Terms; Industry Terms: Not Available to Industry
How to cite: pT3-EF1α-Dest was a gift from Xin Chen (Addgene plasmid # 133299 ; http://n2t.net/addgene:133299 ; RRID:Addgene_133299)
